Addgene plasmid #105552: pENN.AAV.hSyn.TurboRFP.WPRE.RBG
Purpose: AAV expression of TurboRFP from hSyn promoter
Depositing lab: James M. Wilson.
Backbone
  Vector backbone: pAAV
  Vector type: Mammalian Expression, AAV
Growth in bacteria
  Bacterial resistance: Ampicillin, 100 μg/mL
  Growth temperature: 37°C
  Growth strain: NEB Stable
  Copy number: Unknown
Gene/Insert
  Gene/Insert name: TurboRFP
  Promoter: hSyn
  Cloning method: Unknown
Terms and licenses: Academic/Nonprofit Terms; Industry Terms: Not Available to Industry
Depositor comments: Penn Vector Core number p2642
How to cite: pENN.AAV.hSyn.TurboRFP.WPRE.RBG was a gift from James M. Wilson (Addgene plasmid # 105552 ; http://n2t.net/addgene:105552 ; RRID:Addgene_105552) For viral preps, please replace (Addgene plasmid # 105552) in the above sentence with: (Addgene viral prep # 105552-AAV1)
