[The description below was written by a language model from this plasmid's Addgene catalogue record and pLannotate feature annotations shown in this document.]
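Description:
pENN.AAV.hSyn.TurboRFP.WPRE.RBG is an adeno-associated virus transfer (cis) plasmid of about 5.2 kb, built on a pAAV backbone and intended for producing recombinant AAV that expresses a red fluorescent reporter in neurons. In bacteria it is maintained through a high-copy ColE1/pUC-type origin and selected with ampicillin via the β-lactamase gene. The record lists a recombination-deficient cloning strain as the growth host, which is a common choice for preserving the repeat-rich ITRs. The backbone also carries an f1 phage origin and remnants of a lac cloning region (fragments of lacI and lacZα, the CAP site, lac promoter and operator). These remnants lie outside the viral genome and have no role in the payload.

The packaged cassette is bounded by two AAV2 inverted terminal repeats, annotated as fragments, which provide the cis signals for replication and encapsidation when rep, cap and helper functions are supplied in trans. Between them, the human synapsin I promoter drives a mammalian codon-optimized TurboRFP coding sequence, a red fluorescent protein derived from Entacmaea quadricolor, and restricts expression largely to neurons. Downstream, the woodchuck hepatitis virus posttranscriptional regulatory element (WPRE) enhances transcript stability and expression, and a rabbit β-globin polyadenylation signal (the "RBG" in the name) terminates the transcript. There are no recombinase sites, tags or additional genes, so expression is constitutive in cells where the promoter is active. The construct is suited to labelling neurons, checking the spread and tropism of viral injections, or serving as a fluorescent control vector alongside functional AAVs. The record indicates it is also distributed as a ready-made AAV1 viral preparation.
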