Features (pLannotate 1.2.2; 15 found; start..end, strand, type, name):
      4..96      +  CDS            lacI (fragment): lac repressor; lacI; The lac repressor binds to the lac operator to inhibit transcription in E. coli. This inhibition can be relieved by adding lactose or isopropyl-β-D-thiogalactopyranoside (IPTG).
    109..130     +  protein_bind   CAP binding site: CAP binding activates transcription in the presence of cAMP. E. coli catabolite activator protein
    145..175     +  promoter       lac promoter: promoter for the E. coli lac operon
    183..199     +  protein_bind   lac operator: The lac repressor binds to the lac operator to inhibit transcription in E. coli. This inhibition can be relieved by adding lactose or isopropyl-β-D-thiogalactopyranoside (IPTG). lac repressor encoded by lacI
    260..390     -  repeat_region  AAV2 ITR (fragment): inverted terminal repeat of adeno-associated virus serotype 2 inverted
    488..935     +  promoter       hSyn promoter: human synapsin I promoter; confers neuron-specific expression (Kügler et al., 2003)
    961..1656    +  CDS            TurboRFP: red fluorescent protein from Entacmaea quadricolor mammalian codon-optimized
   1666..2254    +  misc_feature   WPRE: woodchuck hepatitis virus posttranscriptional regulatory element
   2358..2413    +  polyA_signal   β-globin poly(A) signal: rabbit β-globin polyadenylation signal (Gil and Proudfoot, 1987)
   2506..2636    +  repeat_region  AAV2 ITR (fragment): inverted terminal repeat of adeno-associated virus serotype 2 inverted
   2650..2807    +  CDS            lacZα (fragment): LacZα fragment of β-galactosidase; lacZ fragment
   2812..3240    +  rep_origin     f1 ori (sequence partly withheld): f1 bacteriophage origin of replication; arrow indicates direction of (+) strand synthesis
   3293..3397    +  promoter       AmpR promoter: bla
   3398..4258    +  CDS            AmpR: β-lactamase; bla; confers resistance to ampicillin, carbenicillin, and related antibiotics
   4429..5017    +  rep_origin     ori: high-copy-number ColE1/pMB1/pBR322/pUC origin of replication
>Addgene plasmid #105552 | pENN.AAV.hSyn.TurboRFP.WPRE.RBG | addgene full sequence | sequence record 202449 | Addgene NGS Result
AGAGCGCCCAATACGCAAACCGCCTCTCCCCGCGCGTTGGCCGATTCATTAATGCAGCTGGCACGACAGG
TTTCCCGACTGGAAAGCGGGCAGTGAGCGCAACGCAATTAATGTGAGTTAGCTCACTCATTAGGCACCCC
AGGCTTTACACTTTATGCTTCCGGCTCGTATGTTGTGTGGAATTGTGAGCGGATAACAATTTCACACAGG
AAACAGCTATGACCATGATTACGCCAGATTTAATTAAGGCCTTAATTAGGCTGCGCGCTCGCTCGCTCAC
TGAGGCCGCCCGGGCAAAGCCCGGGCGTCGGGCGACCTTTGGTCGCCCGGCCTCAGTGAGCGAGCGAGCG
CGCAGAGAGGGAGTGGCCAACTCCATCACTAGGGGTTCCTTGTAGTTAATGATTAACCCGCCATGCTACT
TATCTACCAGGGTAATGGGGATCCTCTAGAACTATAGCTAGCATGCCTGCAGAGGGCCCTGCGTATGAGT
GCAAGTGGGTTTTAGGACCAGGATGAGGCGGGGTGGGGGTGCCTACCTGACGACCGACCCCGACCCACTG
GACAAGCACCCAACCCCCATTCCCCAAATTGCGCATCCCCTATCAGAGAGGGGGAGGGGAAACAGGATGC
GGCGAGGCGCGTGCGCACTGCCAGCTTCAGCACCGCGGACAGTGCCTTCGCCCCCGCCTGGCGGCGCGCG
CCACCGCCGCCTCAGCACTGAAGGCGCGCTGACGTCACTCGCCGGTCCCCCGCAAACTCCCCTTCCCGGC
CACCTTGGTCGCGTCCGCGCCGCCGCCGGCCCAGCCGGACCGCACCACGCGAGGCGCGAGATAGGGGGGC
ACGGGCGCGACCATCTGCGCTGCGGCGCCGGCGACTCAGCGCTGCCTCAGTCTGCGGTGGGCAGCGGAGG
AGTCGTGTCGTGCCTGAGAGCGCAGTCGAATTCAAGCTGCTAGTGCCACCATGAGCGAGCTGATCAAGGA
GAACATGCACATGAAGCTGTACATGGAGGGCACCGTGAACAACCACCACTTCAAGTGCACATCCGAGGGC
GAAGGCAAGCCCTACGAGGGCACCCAGACCATGAAGATCAAGGTGGTCGAGGGCGGCCCTCTCCCCTTCG
CCTTCGACATCCTGGCTACCAGCTTCATGTACGGCAGCAAAGCCTTCATCAACCACACCCAGGGCATCCC
CGACTTCTTTAAGCAGTCCTTCCCTGAGGGCTTCACATGGGAGAGAATCACCACATACGAAGACGGGGGC
GTGCTGACCGCTACCCAGGACACCAGCTTCCAGAACGGCTGCATCATCTACAACGTCAAGATCAACGGGG
TGAACTTCCCATCCAACGGCCCTGTGATGCAGAAGAAAACACGCGGCTGGGAGGCCAACACCGAGATGCT
GTACCCCGCTGACGGCGGCCTGAGAGGCCACAGCCAGATGGCCCTGAAGCTCGTGGGCGGGGGCTACCTG
CACTGCTCCTTCAAGACCACATACAGATCCAAGAAACCCGCTAAGAACCTCAAGATGCCCGGCTTCCACT
TCGTGGACCACAGACTGGAAAGAATCAAGGAGGCCGACAAAGAGACCTACGTCGAGCAGCACGAGATGGC
TGTGGCCAAGTACTGCGACCTCCCTAGCAAACTGGGGCACAGATGACTCGACGATAATCAACCTCTGGAT
TACAAAATTTGTGAAAGATTGACTGGTATTCTTAACTATGTTGCTCCTTTTACGCTATGTGGATACGCTG
CTTTAATGCCTTTGTATCATGCTATTGCTTCCCGTATGGCTTTCATTTTCTCCTCCTTGTATAAATCCTG
GTTGCTGTCTCTTTATGAGGAGTTGTGGCCCGTTGTCAGGCAACGTGGCGTGGTGTGCACTGTGTTTGCT
GACGCAACCCCCACTGGTTGGGGCATTGCCACCACCTGTCAGCTCCTTTCCGGGACTTTCGCTTTCCCCC
TCCCTATTGCCACGGCGGAACTCATCGCCGCCTGCCTTGCCCGCTGCTGGACAGGGGCTCGGCTGTTGGG
CACTGACAATTCCGTGGTGTTGTCGGGGAAATCATCGTCCTTTCCTTGGCTGCTCGCCTGTGTTGCCACC
TGGATTCTGCGCGGGACGTCCTTCTGCTACGTCCCTTCGGCCCTCAATCCAGCGGACCTTCCTTCCCGCG
GCCTGCTGCCGGCTCTGCGGCCTCTTCCGCGTCTTCGCCTTCGCCCTCAGACGAGTCGGATCTCCCTTTG
GGCCGCCTCCCCGCATCGTCGAGGACGGGGTGAACTACGCCTGAGGATCCGATCTTTTTCCCTCTGCCAA
AAATTATGGGGACATCATGAAGCCCCTTGAGCATCTGACTTCTGGCTAATAAAGGAAATTTATTTTCATT
GCAATAGTGTGTTGGAATTTTTTGTGTCTCTCACTCGGAAGCAATTCGTTGATCTGAATTTCGACCACCC
ATAATACCCATTACCCTGGTAGATAAGTAGCATGGCGGGTTAATCATTAACTACAAGGAACCCCTAGTGA
TGGAGTTGGCCACTCCCTCTCTGCGCGCTCGCTCGCTCACTGAGGCCGGGCGACCAAAGGTCGCCCGACG
CCCGGGCTTTGCCCGGGCGGCCTCAGTGAGCGAGCGAGCGCGCAGCCTTAATTAACCTAATTCACTGGCC
GTCGTTTTACAACGTCGTGACTGGGAAAACCCTGGCGTTACCCAACTTAATCGCCTTGCAGCACATCCCC
CTTTCGCCAGCTGGCGTAATAGCGAAGAGGCCCGCACCGATCGCCCTTCCCAACAGTTGCGCAGCCTGAA
TGGCGAATGGG
[124 nt withheld, positions 2812-2935]
C
[91 nt withheld, positions 2937-3027]
A
[49 nt withheld, positions 3029-3077]
CCTTTGACGTTGGAGTCCACGTTCTTT
[37 nt withheld, positions 3105-3141]
ACCCTATCTCGGTCTATTCTTTTGATTTATAAGGGATTTTGCCGATTTCGGCCTATTGGTTAAAAAATGA
GCTGATTTAACAAAAATTTAACGCGAATTTTAACAAAATATTAACGCTTACAATTTAGGTGGCACTTTTC
GGGGAAATGTGCGCGGAACCCCTATTTGTTTATTTTTCTAAATACATTCAAATATGTATCCGCTCATGAG
ACAATAACCCTGATAAATGCTTCAATAATATTGAAAAAGGAAGAGTATGAGTATTCAACATTTCCGTGTC
GCCCTTATTCCCTTTTTTGCGGCATTTTGCCTTCCTGTTTTTGCTCACCCAGAAACGCTGGTGAAAGTAA
AAGATGCTGAAGATCAGTTGGGTGCACGAGTGGGTTACATCGAACTGGATCTCAACAGCGGTAAGATCCT
TGAGAGTTTTCGCCCCGAAGAACGTTTTCCAATGATGAGCACTTTTAAAGTTCTGCTATGTGGCGCGGTA
TTATCCCGTATTGACGCCGGGCAAGAGCAACTCGGTCGCCGCATACACTATTCTCAGAATGACTTGGTTG
AGTACTCACCAGTCACAGAAAAGCATCTTACGGATGGCATGACAGTAAGAGAATTATGCAGTGCTGCCAT
AACCATGAGTGATAACACTGCGGCCAACTTACTTCTGACAACGATCGGAGGACCGAAGGAGCTAACCGCT
TTTTTGCACAACATGGGGGATCATGTAACTCGCCTTGATCGTTGGGAACCGGAGCTGAATGAAGCCATAC
CAAACGACGAGCGTGACACCACGATGCCTGTAGCAATGGCAACAACGTTGCGCAAACTATTAACTGGCGA
ACTACTTACTCTAGCTTCCCGGCAACAATTAATAGACTGGATGGAGGCGGATAAAGTTGCAGGACCACTT
CTGCGCTCGGCCCTTCCGGCTGGCTGGTTTATTGCTGATAAATCTGGAGCCGGTGAGCGTGGGTCTCGCG
GTATCATTGCAGCACTGGGGCCAGATGGTAAGCCCTCCCGTATCGTAGTTATCTACACGACGGGGAGTCA
GGCAACTATGGATGAACGAAATAGACAGATCGCTGAGATAGGTGCCTCACTGATTAAGCATTGGTAACTG
TCAGACCAAGTTTACTCATATATACTTTAGATTGATTTAAAACTTCATTTTTAATTTAAAAGGATCTAGG
TGAAGATCCTTTTTGATAATCTCATGACCAAAATCCCTTAACGTGAGTTTTCGTTCCACTGAGCGTCAGA
CCCCGTAGAAAAGATCAAAGGATCTTCTTGAGATCCTTTTTTTCTGCGCGTAATCTGCTGCTTGCAAACA
AAAAAACCACCGCTACCAGCGGTGGTTTGTTTGCCGGATCAAGAGCTACCAACTCTTTTTCCGAAGGTAA
CTGGCTTCAGCAGAGCGCAGATACCAAATACTGTTCTTCTAGTGTAGCCGTAGTTAGGCCACCACTTCAA
GAACTCTGTAGCACCGCCTACATACCTCGCTCTGCTAATCCTGTTACCAGTGGCTGCTGCCAGTGGCGAT
AAGTCGTGTCTTACCGGGTTGGACTCAAGACGATAGTTACCGGATAAGGCGCAGCGGTCGGGCTGAACGG
GGGGTTCGTGCACACAGCCCAGCTTGGAGCGAACGACCTACACCGAACTGAGATACCTACAGCGTGAGCT
ATGAGAAAGCGCCACGCTTCCCGAAGGGAGAAAGGCGGACAGGTATCCGGTAAGCGGCAGGGTCGGAACA
GGAGAGCGCACGAGGGAGCTTCCAGGGGGAAACGCCTGGTATCTTTATAGTCCTGTCGGGTTTCGCCACC
TCTGACTTGAGCGTCGATTTTTGTGATGCTCGTCAGGGGGGCGGAGCCTATGGAAAAACGCCAGCAACGC
GGCCTTTTTACGGTTCCTGGCCTTTTGCTGGCCTTTTGCTCACATGTTCTTTCCTGCGTTATCCCCTGAT
TCTGTGGATAACCGTATTACCGCCTTTGAGTGAGCTGATACCGCTCGCCGCAGCCGAACGACCGAGCGCA
GCGAGTCAGTGAGCGAGGAAGCGGA
